Addgene plasmid #155048: pLCHKO
Purpose: (Empty Backbone) Lentiviral backbone for cloning and expressing U6 driven hybrid guide (hg)RNAs with BfuAI cloning sites and puromycin selection.
Depositing lab: Benjamin Blencowe & Jason Moffat. Depositing organization: University of Toronto. Publication: Genetic interaction mapping and exon-resolution functional genomics with a hybrid Cas9-Cas12a platform. Gonatopoulos-Pournatzis T, Aregger M, Brown KR, Farhangmehr S, Braunschweig U, Ward HN, Ha KCH, Weiss A, Billmann M, Durbic T, Myers CL, Blencowe BJ, Moffat J. Nat Biotechnol. 2020 May;38(5):638-648. doi: 10.1038/s41587-020-0437-z. Epub 2020 Mar 16. PubMed 32249828.
Backbone
  Vector backbone: pLCKO (Addgene plasmid # 73311)
  Backbone size (bp): 9371
  Vector type: Mammalian Expression, Lentiviral, CRISPR
  Selectable markers: Puromycin
Growth in bacteria
  Bacterial resistance: Ampicillin, 100 μg/mL
  Growth temperature: 30°C
  Growth strain: NEB Stable
  Copy number: High Copy
Gene/Insert
  Gene/Insert name: None
Terms and licenses: Academic/Nonprofit Terms; Industry Terms: Not Available to Industry
Depositor comments: U6-driven hgRNA cassette is encoded on the anti-sense strand. The empty vector backbone contains a 1,870bp stuffer sequence that is replaced with an hgRNA insert during a 2-step guide cloning process.
How to cite: pLCHKO was a gift from Benjamin Blencowe & Jason Moffat (Addgene plasmid # 155048 ; http://n2t.net/addgene:155048 ; RRID:Addgene_155048)
