[The description below was written by a language model from this plasmid's Addgene catalogue record and pLannotate feature annotations shown in this document.]
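Description:
pLCHKO is an empty lentiviral CRISPR backbone derived from pLCKO, built for cloning and expressing hybrid guide RNAs (hgRNAs) for a combined Cas9–Cas12a platform used in genetic interaction mapping and exon-level functional genomics. It has a third-generation, self-inactivating layout. An RSV promoter drives a truncated HIV-1 5' LTR, followed by the Ψ packaging signal with a short gag fragment, the Rev response element for nuclear export of the genomic RNA, a cPPT/CTS, a WPRE and a ΔU3 3' LTR. An SV40 polyadenylation signal and SV40 origin lie downstream of the 3' LTR. In bacteria the roughly 9.4 kb plasmid is maintained by a high-copy ColE1/pUC-type origin with ampicillin resistance. An f1 origin and remnants of a lac/lacZα cloning region with T7 and T3 promoters remain from the parental plasmid.

The guide cassette uses a human U6 RNA polymerase III promoter placed on the antisense strand relative to the viral genome, so hgRNA transcription runs opposite to the LTR-driven transcript. Downstream of U6 in that orientation is a stuffer of about 1.9 kb, which BfuAI sites allow to be replaced with an hgRNA insert in a two-step cloning process. The annotated match to a Staphylococcus aureus deoC1 coding sequence lies in this region and appears to be part of the stuffer rather than a functional payload, although the record does not say so. A separate sense-strand cassette, with the human PGK promoter driving puromycin N-acetyltransferase, allows selection of transduced mammalian cells. The vector encodes no nuclease, so Cas9 and Cas12a must be supplied separately.
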