Features (pLannotate 1.2.2; 27 found; start..end, strand, type, name):
      1..227     +  promoter       RSV promoter: Rous sarcoma virus enhancer/promoter
    228..408     +  LTR            5' LTR (truncated): truncated 5' long terminal repeat (LTR) from HIV-1
    455..580     +  misc_feature   HIV-1 Ψ: packaging signal of human immunodeficiency virus type 1
    564..927     +  CDS            HIV-1 gag (fragment): gag protein from human immunodeficiency virus 1; gag
   1073..1306    +  misc_feature   RRE: The Rev response element (RRE) of HIV-1 allows for Rev-dependent mRNA export from the nucleus to the cytoplasm.
   1683..1709    +  CDS            Rev (fragment): human immunodeficiency virus 1 (HIV-1) Rev protein; rev; enhances nuclear export of unspliced and incompletely spliced viral mRNAs
   2775..3434    +  CDS            deoC1: DEOC1_STAAN - Also known as dra. Experimental evidence at protein level: Swiss-Prot protein existence level 1. Catalyzes a reversible aldol reaction between acetaldehyde and D-glyceraldehyde 3-phosphate to generate 2-deoxy-D-ribose 5- phosphate. From Staphylococcus aureus (strain N315).
   3626..3866    -  promoter       U6 promoter: RNA polymerase III promoter for human U6 snRNA
   3908..4025    +  misc_feature   cPPT/CTS: central polypurine tract and central termination sequence of HIV-1
   4084..4584    +  promoter       hPGK promoter: human phosphoglycerate kinase 1 promoter
   4606..5205    +  CDS            PuroR (fragment): puromycin N-acetyltransferase; pac from Streptomyces; confers resistance to puromycin
   5221..5809    +  misc_feature   WPRE: woodchuck hepatitis virus posttranscriptional regulatory element
   5860..5879    +  misc_feature   cPPT/CTS (fragment): central polypurine tract and central termination sequence of HIV-1
   5881..6114    +  LTR            3' LTR (ΔU3): self-inactivating 3' long terminal repeat (LTR) from HIV-1
   6192..6313    +  polyA_signal   SV40 poly(A) signal: SV40 polyadenylation signal
   6353..6488    +  rep_origin     SV40 ori: SV40 origin of replication
   6509..6527    -  promoter       T7 promoter: promoter for bacteriophage T7 RNA polymerase
   6535..6690    +  CDS            lacZα (fragment): LacZα fragment of β-galactosidase; lacZ fragment
   6695..7123    +  rep_origin     f1 ori (sequence partly withheld): f1 bacteriophage origin of replication; arrow indicates direction of (+) strand synthesis
   7176..7280    +  promoter       AmpR promoter: bla
   7281..8141    +  CDS            AmpR: β-lactamase; bla; confers resistance to ampicillin, carbenicillin, and related antibiotics
   8312..8900    +  rep_origin     ori: high-copy-number ColE1/pMB1/pBR322/pUC origin of replication
   9083..9175    +  CDS            lacI (fragment): lac repressor; lacI; The lac repressor binds to the lac operator to inhibit transcription in E. coli. This inhibition can be relieved by adding lactose or isopropyl-β-D-thiogalactopyranoside (IPTG).
   9188..9209    +  protein_bind   CAP binding site: CAP binding activates transcription in the presence of cAMP. E. coli catabolite activator protein
   9224..9254    +  promoter       lac promoter: promoter for the E. coli lac operon
   9262..9278    +  protein_bind   lac operator: The lac repressor binds to the lac operator to inhibit transcription in E. coli. This inhibition can be relieved by adding lactose or isopropyl-β-D-thiogalactopyranoside (IPTG). lac repressor encoded by lacI
   9323..9341    +  promoter       T3 promoter: promoter for bacteriophage T3 RNA polymerase
>Addgene plasmid #155048 | pLCHKO | addgene full sequence | sequence record 308436 | Addgene NGS Result
TGTAGTCTTATGCAATACTCTTGTAGTCTTGCAACATGGTAACGATGAGTTAGCAACATGCCTTACAAGG
AGAGAAAAAGCACCGTGCATGCCGATTGGTGGAAGTAAGGTGGTACGATCGTGCCTTATTAGGAAGGCAA
CAGACGGGTCTGACATGGATTGGACGAACCACTGAATTGCCGCATTGCAGAGATATTGTATTTAAGTGCC
TAGCTCGATACATAAACGGGTCTCTCTGGTTAGACCAGATCTGAGCCTGGGAGCTCTCTGGCTAACTAGG
GAACCCACTGCTTAAGCCTCAATAAAGCTTGCCTTGAGTGCTTCAAGTAGTGTGTGCCCGTCTGTTGTGT
GACTCTGGTAACTAGAGATCCCTCAGACCCTTTTAGTCAGTGTGGAAAATCTCTAGCAGTGGCGCCCGAA
CAGGGACTTGAAAGCGAAAGGGAAACCAGAGGAGCTCTCTCGACGCAGGACTCGGCTTGCTGAAGCGCGC
ACGGCAAGAGGCGAGGGGCGGCGACTGGTGAGTACGCCAAAAATTTTGACTAGCGGAGGCTAGAAGGAGA
GAGATGGGTGCGAGAGCGTCAGTATTAAGCGGGGGAGAATTAGATCGCGATGGGAAAAAATTCGGTTAAG
GCCAGGGGGAAAGAAAAAATATAAATTAAAACATATAGTATGGGCAAGCAGGGAGCTAGAACGATTCGCA
GTTAATCCTGGCCTGTTAGAAACATCAGAAGGCTGTAGACAAATACTGGGACAGCTACAACCATCCCTTC
AGACAGGATCAGAAGAACTTAGATCATTATATAATACAGTAGCAACCCTCTATTGTGTGCATCAAAGGAT
AGAGATAAAAGACACCAAGGAAGCTTTAGACAAGATAGAGGAAGAGCAAAACAAAAGTAAGACCACCGCA
CAGCAAGCGGCCGCTGATCTTCAGACCTGGAGGAGGAGATATGAGGGACAATTGGAGAAGTGAATTATAT
AAATATAAAGTAGTAAAAATTGAACCATTAGGAGTAGCACCCACCAAGGCAAAGAGAAGAGTGGTGCAGA
GAGAAAAAAGAGCAGTGGGAATAGGAGCTTTGTTCCTTGGGTTCTTGGGAGCAGCAGGAAGCACTATGGG
CGCAGCGTCAATGACGCTGACGGTACAGGCCAGACAATTATTGTCTGGTATAGTGCAGCAGCAGAACAAT
TTGCTGAGGGCTATTGAGGCGCAACAGCATCTGTTGCAACTCACAGTCTGGGGCATCAAGCAGCTCCAGG
CAAGAATCCTGGCTGTGGAAAGATACCTAAAGGATCAACAGCTCCTGGGGATTTGGGGTTGCTCTGGAAA
ACTCATTTGCACCACTGCTGTGCCTTGGAATGCTAGTTGGAGTAATAAATCTCTGGAACAGATTTGGAAT
CACACGACCTGGATGGAGTGGGACAGAGAAATTAACAATTACACAAGCTTAATACACTCCTTAATTGAAG
AATCGCAAAACCAGCAAGAAAAGAATGAACAAGAATTATTGGAATTAGATAAATGGGCAAGTTTGTGGAA
TTGGTTTAACATAACAAATTGGCTGTGGTATATAAAATTATTCATAATGATAGTAGGAGGCTTGGTAGGT
TTAAGAATAGTTTTTGCTGTACTTTCTATAGTGAATAGAGTTAGGCAGGGATATTCACCATTATCGTTTC
AGACCCACCTCCCAACCCCGAGGGGACCCAGAGAATTCAAAAAAAACTCTGCAGGTCTACAAAAAAGAGC
AAGAAGCTAAAAAAGATTTAAAAATTATTTTTAGCGCAGTTAATGGAACAGGAACTAAATTTACCCCAAA
AATATTACGTGAATCAGGATATAACGTTATTGAGGTTGAAGAGCATGCATTTGAAGATGAAACATTTAAA
AATGTTGTAAATCCAAATCCAGAATTTGATCCTGCATGAAAAATACCGCTTGAATATGGTATTAAACATG
ATGCAGATATTATTATTATGAATGACCCAGATGCTGACAGATTTGGAATGGCAATAAAACATGATGGTCA
TTTTGTAAGATTAGATGGAAATCAAACAGGACCAATTTTAATTGATTGAAAATTATCAAATCTAAAACGC
TTAAATAGCATTCCAAAAAATCCGGCTCTATATTCAAGTTTTGTAACAAGTGATTTGGGTGATAGAATCG
CTCATGAAAAATATGGAGTTAATATTGTAAAAACTTTAACTGGATTTAAATGAATGGGTAGAGAAATTGC
TAAAGAAGAAGATAACGGATTAAATTTTGTTTTTGCTTATGAAGAAAGTTATGGATATGTAATTGATGAC
TCAGCTAGAGATAAAGATGGAATACAAGCTTCTATATTAATAGCAGAGGCTGCTTGATTTTATAAAAAAC
AAAATAAAACATTAGTAGACTATTTAGAAGATTTATTTAAAGAAATGGGTGCATATTACACTTTCACTTT
AAACTTGAATTTTAAACCAGAAGAAAAGAAATTAAAAATTGAACCATTAATGAAATCATTGAGAGCAACA
CCCTTAACTCAAATTGCTGGACTTAAAGTTGTTAATGTTGAAGACTACATCGATGGAATGTATAATATGC
CAGGACAAGACTTACTAAAATTTTATTTAGAAGATAAGTCATGATTTGCTGTTCGCCCAAGTGGAACTGA
ACCTAAACTAAAAATTTATTTTATAGGTGTTGGTGAATCTGTTCAAAACGCTAAAGTTAAAGTAGACGAA
ATTATTAAAGAATTAAAATTAAAAATGAATATATAGGAGAAAAAATGAAACTAAACAAATATATAGATCA
CACATTATTAAAACAAGATGCTACGAAAGCTGAAATTAAACAATTATGTGATGAAGCAATTGAATTTGAT
TTTGCAACAGTTTGTGTTAATTCATATTGAACAAGCTATTGTAAAGAATTATTAAAAGGCACAAATGTAG
GAATAACAAATGTTGTAGGTTTTCCTCTAGGTGCATGCACAACAGCTACAAAAGCATTCGAAGTTTCTGA
AGCAATTAAAGATGGTGCAACAGAAATTGATATGGTATTAAATATTGGTGCATTAAAAGACAAAAATTAT
GAATTAGTTTTAGAAGACATGAAAGCTGTAAAAAAAGCAGCTGGATCACATGTTGTTAAATGTATTATGG
AAAATTGTTTATTAACAAAAGAAGAAATCATGAAAGCTTGTGAAATAGCTGTTGAAGCTGGATTAGAATT
TGTTAAAACATCAACAGGATTTTCAAAATCAGGTGCAACATTTGAAGATGTTAAACTAATGAAGTCAGTT
GTTAAAGACAATGCTTTAGTTAAAGCAGCTGGTGGAGTTAGAACATTTGAAGATGCTCAAAAAATGATTG
AAGCAGGAGCTGACCGCTTAGGAACAAGTGGTGGAGTAGCTATTATTAAAGGTGAAGAAAACAACGCGAG
TTACTAAAACTAGCGTTTTTTTATTTTGCTCATTTTTATTAAAAGTTTGCAAAAAGGAACATAAAAATTC
TAATTATTGATACTAAAGTTATTAAAAAGAAGATTTTGGTTGATTTTATAAAGGTCATAGAATATAATAT
TTTAGCATGTGTATTTTGTGTGCTCATTTACAACACACCTGCCTACCGGTACCTCGTCCTTTCCACAAGA
TATATAAAGCCAAGAAATCGAAATACTTTCAAGTTACGGTAAGCATATGATAGTCCATTTTAAAACATAA
TTTTAAAACTGCAAACTACCCAAGAAATTATTACTTTCTACGTCACGTATTTTGTACTAATATCTTTGTG
TTTACAGTCAAATTAATTCTAATTATCTCTCTAACAGCCTTGTATCGTATATGCAAATATGAAGGAATCA
TGGGAAATAGGCCCTCGAATTCTAGATCTTGAGACAAATGGCAGTATTCATCCACAATTTTAAAAGAAAA
GGGGGGATTGGGGGGTACAGTGCAGGGGAAAGAATAGTAGACATAATAGCAACAGACATACAAACTAAAG
AATTACAAAAACAAATTACAAAAATTCAAAATTTTCGGGTTTATTACAGGGACAGCAGAGATCCACTTTG
GCGCCGGCTCGAGGGGGCCCGGGTTGCGCCTTTTCCAAGGCAGCCCTGGGTTTGCGCAGGGACGCGGCTG
CTCTGGGCGTGGTTCCGGGAAACGCAGCGGCGCCGACCCTGGGTCTCGCACATTCTTCACGTCCGTTCGC
AGCGTCACCCGGATCTTCGCCGCTACCCTTGTGGGCCCCCCGGCGACGCTTCCTGCTCCGCCCCTAAGTC
GGGAAGGTTCCTTGCGGTTCGCGGCGTGCCGGACGTGACAAACGGAAGCCGCAGCTCACACTAGTACCCT
CGCAGACGGACAGCGCCAGGGAGCAATGGCAGCGCGCCGACCGCGATGGGCTGTGGCCAATAGCGGCTGC
TCAGCAGGGCGCGCCGAGAGCAGCGGCCGGGAAGGGGCGGTGCGGGAGGCGGGGTGTGGGGCGGTAGTGT
GGGCCCTGTTCCTGCCCGCGCGGTGTTCCGCATTCTGCAAGCCTCCGGAGCGCACGTCGGCAGTCGGCTC
CCTCGTTGACCGAATCACCGACCTCTCTCCCCAGGGGGATCCACCGGAGCTTACCATGACCGAGTACAAG
CCCACGGTGCGCCTCGCCACCCGCGACGACGTCCCCAGGGCCGTACGCACCCTCGCCGCCGCGTTCGCCG
ACTACCCCGCCACGCGCCACACCGTCGATCCGGACCGCCACATCGAGCGGGTCACCGAGCTGCAAGAACT
CTTCCTCACGCGCGTCGGGCTCGACATCGGCAAGGTGTGGGTCGCGGACGACGGCGCCGCCGTGGCGGTC
TGGACCACGCCGGAGAGCGTCGAAGCGGGGGCGGTGTTCGCCGAGATCGGCCCGCGCATGGCCGAGTTGA
GCGGTTCCCGGCTGGCCGCGCAGCAACAGATGGAAGGCCTCCTGGCGCCGCACCGGCCCAAGGAGCCCGC
GTGGTTCCTGGCCACCGTCGGTGTTTCGCCCGACCACCAGGGCAAGGGTCTGGGCAGCGCCGTCGTGCTC
CCCGGAGTGGAGGCGGCCGAGCGCGCCGGGGTGCCCGCCTTCCTGGAGACCTCCGCGCCCCGCAACCTCC
CCTTCTACGAGCGGCTCGGCTTCACCGTCACCGCCGACGTCGAGGTGCCCGAAGGACCGCGCACCTGGTG
CATGACCCGCAAGCCCGGTGCCTGAACGCGTTAAGTCGACAATCAACCTCTGGATTACAAAATTTGTGAA
AGATTGACTGGTATTCTTAACTATGTTGCTCCTTTTACGCTATGTGGATACGCTGCTTTAATGCCTTTGT
ATCATGCTATTGCTTCCCGTATGGCTTTCATTTTCTCCTCCTTGTATAAATCCTGGTTGCTGTCTCTTTA
TGAGGAGTTGTGGCCCGTTGTCAGGCAACGTGGCGTGGTGTGCACTGTGTTTGCTGACGCAACCCCCACT
GGTTGGGGCATTGCCACCACCTGTCAGCTCCTTTCCGGGACTTTCGCTTTCCCCCTCCCTATTGCCACGG
CGGAACTCATCGCCGCCTGCCTTGCCCGCTGCTGGACAGGGGCTCGGCTGTTGGGCACTGACAATTCCGT
GGTGTTGTCGGGGAAATCATCGTCCTTTCCTTGGCTGCTCGCCTGTGTTGCCACCTGGATTCTGCGCGGG
ACGTCCTTCTGCTACGTCCCTTCGGCCCTCAATCCAGCGGACCTTCCTTCCCGCGGCCTGCTGCCGGCTC
TGCGGCCTCTTCCGCGTCTTCGCCTTCGCCCTCAGACGAGTCGGATCTCCCTTTGGGCCGCCTCCCCGCG
TCGACTTTAAGACCAATGACTTACAAGGCAGCTGTAGATCTTAGCCACTTTTTAAAAGAAAAGGGGGGAC
TGGAAGGGCTAATTCACTCCCAACGAAGACAAGATCTGCTTTTTGCTTGTACTGGGTCTCTCTGGTTAGA
CCAGATCTGAGCCTGGGAGCTCTCTGGCTAACTAGGGAACCCACTGCTTAAGCCTCAATAAAGCTTGCCT
TGAGTGCTTCAAGTAGTGTGTGCCCGTCTGTTGTGTGACTCTGGTAACTAGAGATCCCTCAGACCCTTTT
AGTCAGTGTGGAAAATCTCTAGCAGTACGTATAGTAGTTCATGTCATCTTATTATTCAGTATTTATAACT
TGCAAAGAAATGAATATCAGAGAGTGAGAGGAACTTGTTTATTGCAGCTTATAATGGTTACAAATAAAGC
AATAGCATCACAAATTTCACAAATAAAGCATTTTTTTCACTGCATTCTAGTTGTGGTTTGTCCAAACTCA
TCAATGTATCTTATCATGTCTGGCTCTAGCTATCCCGCCCCTAACTCCGCCCATCCCGCCCCTAACTCCG
CCCAGTTCCGCCCATTCTCCGCCCCATGGCTGACTAATTTTTTTTATTTATGCAGAGGCCGAGGCCGCCT
CGGCCTCTGAGCTATTCCAGAAGTAGTGAGGAGGCTTTTTTGGAGGCCTAGGGACGTACCCAATTCGCCC
TATAGTGAGTCGTATTACGCGCGCTCACTGGCCGTCGTTTTACAACGTCGTGACTGGGAAAACCCTGGCG
TTACCCAACTTAATCGCCTTGCAGCACATCCCCCTTTCGCCAGCTGGCGTAATAGCGAAGAGGCCCGCAC
CGATCGCCCTTCCCAACAGTTGCGCAGCCTGAATGGCGAATGGG
[124 nt withheld, positions 6695-6818]
C
[91 nt withheld, positions 6820-6910]
A
[49 nt withheld, positions 6912-6960]
CCTTTGACGTTGGAGTCCACGTTCTTT
[37 nt withheld, positions 6988-7024]
ACCCTATCTCGGTCTATTCTTTTGATTTATAAGGGATTTTGCCGATTTCGGCCTATTGGTTAAAAAATGA
GCTGATTTAACAAAAATTTAACGCGAATTTTAACAAAATATTAACGCTTACAATTTAGGTGGCACTTTTC
GGGGAAATGTGCGCGGAACCCCTATTTGTTTATTTTTCTAAATACATTCAAATATGTATCCGCTCATGAG
ACAATAACCCTGATAAATGCTTCAATAATATTGAAAAAGGAAGAGTATGAGTATTCAACATTTCCGTGTC
GCCCTTATTCCCTTTTTTGCGGCATTTTGCCTTCCTGTTTTTGCTCACCCAGAAACGCTGGTGAAAGTAA
AAGATGCTGAAGATCAGTTGGGTGCACGAGTGGGTTACATCGAACTGGATCTCAACAGCGGTAAGATCCT
TGAGAGTTTTCGCCCCGAAGAACGTTTTCCAATGATGAGCACTTTTAAAGTTCTGCTATGTGGCGCGGTA
TTATCCCGTATTGACGCCGGGCAAGAGCAACTCGGTCGCCGCATACACTATTCTCAGAATGACTTGGTTG
AGTACTCACCAGTCACAGAAAAGCATCTTACGGATGGCATGACAGTAAGAGAATTATGCAGTGCTGCCAT
AACCATGAGTGATAACACTGCGGCCAACTTACTTCTGACAACGATCGGAGGACCGAAGGAGCTAACCGCT
TTTTTGCACAACATGGGGGATCATGTAACTCGCCTTGATCGTTGGGAACCGGAGCTGAATGAAGCCATAC
CAAACGACGAGCGTGACACCACGATGCCTGTAGCAATGGCAACAACGTTGCGCAAACTATTAACTGGCGA
ACTACTTACTCTAGCTTCCCGGCAACAATTAATAGACTGGATGGAGGCGGATAAAGTTGCAGGACCACTT
CTGCGCTCGGCCCTTCCGGCTGGCTGGTTTATTGCTGATAAATCTGGAGCCGGTGAGCGTGGGTCTCGCG
GTATCATTGCAGCACTGGGGCCAGATGGTAAGCCCTCCCGTATCGTAGTTATCTACACGACGGGGAGTCA
GGCAACTATGGATGAACGAAATAGACAGATCGCTGAGATAGGTGCCTCACTGATTAAGCATTGGTAACTG
TCAGACCAAGTTTACTCATATATACTTTAGATTGATTTAAAACTTCATTTTTAATTTAAAAGGATCTAGG
TGAAGATCCTTTTTGATAATCTCATGACCAAAATCCCTTAACGTGAGTTTTCGTTCCACTGAGCGTCAGA
CCCCGTAGAAAAGATCAAAGGATCTTCTTGAGATCCTTTTTTTCTGCGCGTAATCTGCTGCTTGCAAACA
AAAAAACCACCGCTACCAGCGGTGGTTTGTTTGCCGGATCAAGAGCTACCAACTCTTTTTCCGAAGGTAA
CTGGCTTCAGCAGAGCGCAGATACCAAATACTGTTCTTCTAGTGTAGCCGTAGTTAGGCCACCACTTCAA
GAACTCTGTAGCACCGCCTACATACCTCGCTCTGCTAATCCTGTTACCAGTGGCTGCTGCCAGTGGCGAT
AAGTCGTGTCTTACCGGGTTGGACTCAAGACGATAGTTACCGGATAAGGCGCAGCGGTCGGGCTGAACGG
GGGGTTCGTGCACACAGCCCAGCTTGGAGCGAACGACCTACACCGAACTGAGATACCTACAGCGTGAGCT
ATGAGAAAGCGCCACGCTTCCCGAAGGGAGAAAGGCGGACAGGTATCCGGTAAGCGGCAGGGTCGGAACA
GGAGAGCGCACGAGGGAGCTTCCAGGGGGAAACGCCTGGTATCTTTATAGTCCTGTCGGGTTTCGCCACC
TCTGACTTGAGCGTCGATTTTTGTGATGCTCGTCAGGGGGGCGGAGCCTATGGAAAAACGCCAGCAACGC
GGCCTTTTTACGGTTCCTGGCCTTTTGCTGGCCTTTTGCTCACATGTTCTTTCCTGCGTTATCCCCTGAT
TCTGTGGATAACCGTATTACCGCCTTTGAGTGAGCTGATACCGCTCGCCGCAGCCGAACGACCGAGCGCA
GCGAGTCAGTGAGCGAGGAAGCGGAAGAGCGCCCAATACGCAAACCGCCTCTCCCCGCGCGTTGGCCGAT
TCATTAATGCAGCTGGCACGACAGGTTTCCCGACTGGAAAGCGGGCAGTGAGCGCAACGCAATTAATGTG
AGTTAGCTCACTCATTAGGCACCCCAGGCTTTACACTTTATGCTTCCGGCTCGTATGTTGTGTGGAATTG
TGAGCGGATAACAATTTCACACAGGAAACAGCTATGACCATGATTACGCCAAGCGCGCAATTAACCCTCA
CTAAAGGGAACAAAAGCTGGAGCTGCAAGCTTAA
